>Addgene plasmid #20487 | pWZL Neo Myr Flag FGR | addgene full sequence | sequence record 194149 | Addgene NGS Result
CGTTGTATCTATATCATAATATGTACATTTATATTGGCTCATGTCCAATATGACCGCCATGTTGGCATTG
ATTATTGACTAGTTATTAATAGTAATCAATTACGGGGTCATTAGTTCATAGCCCATATATGGAGTTCCGC
GTTACATAACTTACGGTAAATGGCCCGCCTGGCTGACCGCCCAACGACCCCCGCCCATTGACGTCAATAA
TGACGTATGTTCCCATAGTAACGCCAATAGGGACTTTCCATTGACGTCAATGGGTGGAGTATTTACGGTA
AACTGCCCACTTGGCAGTACATCAAGTGTATCATATGCCAAGTCCGCCCCCTATTGACGTCAATGACGGT
AAATGGCCCGCCTGGCATTATGCCCAGTACATGACCTTACGGGACTTTCCTACTTGGCAGTACATCTACG
TATTAGTCATCGCTATTACCATGGTGATGCGGTTTTGGCAGTACACCAATGGGCGTGGATAGCGGTTTGA
CTCACGGGGATTTCCAAGTCTCCACCCCATTGACGTCAATGGGAGTTTGTTTTGGCACCAAAATCAACGG
GACTTTCCAAAATGTCGTAATAACCCCGCCCCGTTGACGCAAATGGGCGGTAGGCGTGTACGGTGGGAGG
TCTATATAAGCAGAGCTGGTTTAGTGAACCGCGCCAGTCCTCCGATTGACTGAGTCGCCCGGGTACCCGT
GTATCCAATAAACCCTCTTGCAGTTGCATCCGACTTGTGGTCTCGCTGTTCCTTGGGAGGGTCTCCTCTG
AGTGATTGACTACCCGTCAGCGGGGGTCTTTCATTTGGGGGCTCGTCCGGGATCGGGAGACCCCTGCCCA
GGGACCACCGACCCACCACCGGGAGGCAAGCTGGCCAGCAACTTATCTGTGTCTGTCCGATTGTCTAGTG
TCTATGACTGATTTTATGCGCCTGCGTCGGTACTAGTTAGCTAACTAGCTCTGTATCTGGCGGACCCGTG
GTGGAACTGACGAGTTCTGAACACCCGGCCGCAACCCTGGGAGACGTCCCAGGGACTTTGGGGGCCGTTT
TTGTGGCCCGACCTGAGGAAGGGAGTCGATGTGGAATCCGACCCCGTCAGGATATGTGGTTCTGGTAGGA
GACGAGAACCTAAAACAGTTCCCGCCTCCGTCTGAATTTTTGCTTTCGGTTTGGAACCGAAGCCGCGCGT
CTTGTCTGCTGCAGCGCTGCAGCATCGTTCTGTGTTGTCTCTGTCTGACTGTGTTTCTGTATTTGTCTGA
AAATTAGGGCCAGACTGTTACCACTCCCTTAAGTTTGACCTTAGGTCACTGGAAAGATGTCGAGCGGATC
GCTCACAACCAGTCGGTAGATGTCAAGAAGAGACGTTGGGTTACCTTCTGCTCTGCAGAATGGCCAACCT
TTAACGTCGGATGGCCGCGAGACGGCACCTTTAACCGAGACCTCATCACCCAGGTTAAGATCAAGGTCTT
TTCACCTGGCCCGCATGGACACCCAGACCAGGTCCCCTACATCGTGACCTGGGAAGCCTTGGCTTTTGAC
CCCCCTCCCTGGGTCAAGCCCTTTGTACACCCTAAGCCTCCGCCTCCTCTTCCTCCATCCGCCCCGTCTC
TCCCCCTTGAACCTCCTCGTTCGACCCCGCCTCGATCCTCCCTTTATCCAGCCCTCACTCCTTCTCTAGG
CGCCGGCCGGATCCAGAATTCGCCACCATGGGGTCTTCAAAATCTAAACCAAAGGACCCCAGCCAGCGCC
GGCGCAGGATCCGAGGTTACCTTGACTACAAAGACGATGACGACAAGCAATTGACAAGTTTGTACAAAAA
AGTTGGCATGGGCTGTGTGTTCTGCAAGAAATTGGAGCCGGTGGCCACGGCCAAGGAGGATGCTGGCCTG
GAAGGGGACTTCAGAAGCTACGGGGCAGCAGACCACTATGGGCCTGACCCCACTAAGGCCCGGCCTGCAT
CCTCATTTGCCCACATCCCCAACTACAGCAACTTCTCCTCTCAGGCCATCAACCCTGGCTTCCTTGATAG
TGGCACCATCAGGGGTGTGTCAGGGATTGGGGTGACCCTGTTCATTGCCCTGTATGACTATGAGGCTCGA
ACTGAGGATGACCTCACCTTCACCAAGGGCGAGAAGTTCCACATCCTGAACAATACTGAAGGTGACTGGT
GGGAGGCTCGGTCTCTCAGCTCCGGAAAAACTGGCTGCATTCCCAGCAACTACGTGGCCCCTGTTGACTC
AATCCAAGCTGAAGAGTGGTACTTTGGAAAGATTGGGAGAAAGGATGCAGAGAGGCAGCTGCTTTCACCA
GGCAACCCCCAGGGGGCCTTTCTCATTCGGGAAAGCGAGACCACCAAAGGTGCCTACTCCCTGTCCATCC
GGGACCGGGATCAGACATTGCCAACTTTCTTGTACAAAGTGGTTTGATCTAGTCGACCAATTCCGGTTAT
TTTCCACCATATTGCCGTCTTTTGGCAATGTGAGGGCCCGGAAACCTGGCCCTGTCTTCTTGACGAGCAT
TCCTAGGGGTCTTTCCCCTCTCGCCAAAGGAATGCAAGGTCTGTTGAATGTCGTGAAGGAAGCAGTTCCT
CTGGAAGCTTCTTGAAGACAAACAACGTCTGTAGCGACCCTTTGCAGGCAGCGGAACCCCCCACCTGGCG
ACAGGTGCCTCTGCGGCCAAAAGCCACGTGTATAAGATACACCTGCAAAGGCGGCACAACCCCAGTGCCA
CGTTGTGAGTTGGATAGTTGTGGAAAGAGTCAAATGGCTCTCCTCAAGCGTATTCAACAAGGGGCTGAAG
GATGCCCAGAAGGTACCCCATTGTATGGGATCTGATCTGGGGCCTCGGTGCACATGCTTTACATGTGTTT
AGTCGAGGTTAAAAAACGTCTAGGCCCCCCGAACCACGGGGACGTGGTTTTCCTTTGAAAAACACGATGA
TAATACCATGATTGAACAAGATGGATTGCACGCAGGTTCTCCGGCCGCTTGGGTGGAGAGGCTATTCGGC
TATGACTGGGCACAACAGACAATCGGCTGCTCTGATGCCGCCGTGTTCCGGCTGTCAGCGCAGGGGCGCC
CGGTTCTTTTTGTCAAGACCGACCTGTCCGGTGCCCTGAATGAACTGCAGGACGAGGCAGCGCGGCTATC
GTGGCTGGCCACGACGGGCGTTCCTTGCGCAGCTGTGCTCGACGTTGTCACTGAAGCGGGAAGGGACTGG
CTGCTATTGGGCGAAGTGCCGGGGCAGGATCTCCTGTCATCTCACCTTGCTCCTGCCGAGAAAGTATCCA
TCATGGCTGATGCAATGCGGCGGCTGCATACGCTTGATCCGGCTACCTGCCCATTCGACCACCAAGCGAA
ACATCGCATCGAGCGAGCACGTACTCGGATGGAAGCCGGTCTTGTCGATCAGGATGATCTGGACGAAGAG
CATCAGGGGCTCGCGCCAGCCGAACTGTTCGCCAGGCTCAAGGCGCGCATGCCCGACGGCGAGGATCTCG
TCGTGACCCATGGCGATGCCTGCTTGCCGAATATCATGGTGGAAAATGGCCGCTTTTCTGGATTCATCGA
CTGTGGCCGGCTGGGTGTGGCGGACCGCTATCAGGACATAGCGTTGGCTACCCGTGATATTGCTGAAGAG
CTTGGCGGCGAATGGGCTGACCGCTTCCTCGTGCTTTACGGTATCGCCGCTCCCGATTCGCAGCGCATCG
CCTTCTATCGCCTTCTTGACGAGTTCTTCTGAGCGGGACTCTGGGGTTCGCATCGATAAAATAAAAGATT
TTATTTAGTCTCCAGAAAAAGGGGGGAATGAAAGACCCCACCTGTAGGTTTGGCAAGCTAGCTTAAGTAA
CGCCATTTTGCAAGGCATGGAAAAATACATAACTGAGAATAGAGAAGTTCAGATCAAGGTCAGGAACAGA
TGGAACAGCTGAATATGGGCCAAACAGGATATCTGTGGTAAGCAGTTCCTGCCCCGGCTCAGGGCCAAGA
ACAGATGGAACAGCTGAATATGGGCCAAACAGGATATCTGTGGTAAGCAGTTCCTGCCCCGGCTCAGGGC
CAAGAACAGATGGTCCCCAGATGCGGTCCAGCCCTCAGCAGTTTCTAGAGAACCATCAGATGTTTCCAGG
GTGCCCCAAGGACCTGAAATGACCCTGTGCCTTATTTGAACTAACCAATCAGTTCGCTTCTCGCTTCTGT
TCGCGCGCTTCTGCTCCCCGAGCTCAATAAAAGAGCCCACAACCCCTCACTCGGGGCGCCAGTCCTCCGA
TTGACTGAGTCGCCCGGGTACCCGTGTATCCAATAAACCCTCTTGCAGTTGCATCCGACTTGTGGTCTCG
CTGTTCCTTGGGAGGGTCTCCTCTGAGTGATTGACTACCCGTCAGCGGGGGTCTTTCACAGGCCAGTGGG
GCCGCACTTTTCGGGGAAATGTGCGCGGAACCCCTATTTGTTTATTTTTCTAAATACATTCAAATATGTA
TCCGCTCATGAGACAATAACCCTGATAAATGCTTCAATAATATTGAAAAAGGAAGAGTATGAGTATTCAA
CATTTCCGTGTCGCCCTTATTCCCTTTTTTGCGGCATTTTGCCTTCCTGTTTTTGCTCACCCAGAAACGC
TGGTGAAAGTAAAAGATGCTGAAGATCAGTTGGGTGCACGAGTGGGTTACATCGAACTGGATCTCAACAG
CGGTAAGATCCTTGAGAGTTTTCGCCCCGAAGAACGTTTTCCAATGATGAGCACTTTTAAAGTTCTGCTA
TGTGGCGCGGTATTATCCCGTATTGACGCCGGGCAAGAGCAACTCGGTCGCCGCATACACTATTCTCAGA
ATGACTTGGTTGAGTACTCACCAGTCACAGAAAAGCATCTTACGGATGGCATGACAGTAAGAGAATTATG
CAGTGCTGCCATAACCATGAGTGATAACACTGCGGCCAACTTACTTCTGACAACGATCGGAGGACCGAAG
GAGCTAACCGCTTTTTTGCACAACATGGGGGATCATGTAACTCGCCTTGATCGTTGGGAACCGGAGCTGA
ATGAAGCCATACCAAACGACGAGCGTGACACCACGATGCCTGTAGCAATGGCAACAACGTTGCGCAAACT
ATTAACTGGCGAACTACTTACTCTAGCTTCCCGGCAACAATTAATAGACTGGATGGAGGCGGATAAAGTT
GCAGGACCACTTCTGCGCTCGGCCCTTCCGGCTGGCTGGTTTATTGCTGATAAATCTGGAGCCGGTGAGC
GTGGGTCTCGCGGTATCATTGCAGCACTGGGGCCAGATGGTAAGCCCTCCCGTATCGTAGTTATCTACAC
GACGGGGAGTCAGGCAACTATGGATGAACGAAATAGACAGATCGCTGAGATAGGTGCCTCACTGATTAAG
CATTGGTAACTGTCAGACCAAGTTTACTCATATATACTTTAGATTGATTTGCGGCCGCGAAAAGGACAAG
CAGCGAAAATTCACGCCCCCTTGGGAGGTGGCGGCATATGCAAAGGATAGCACTCCCACTCTACTACTGG
GTATCATATGCTGACTGTATATGCATGAGGATAGCATATGCTACCCGGATACAGATTAGGATAGCATATA
CTACCCAGATATAGATTAGGATAGCATATGCTACCCAGATATAGATTAGGATAGCCTATGCTACCCAGAT
ATAAATTAGGATAGCATATACTACCCAGATATAGATTAGGATAGCATATGCTACCCAGATATAGATTAGG
ATAGCCTATGCTACCCAGATATAGATTAGGATAGCATATGCTATCCAGATATTTGGGTAGTATATGCTAC
CCATGGCAACATTAGCCCACCGTGCTCTCAGCGACCTCGTGAATATGAGGACCAACAACCCTGTGCTTGG
CGCTCAGGCGCAAGTGTGTGTAATTTGTCCTCCAGATCGCAGCAATCGCGCCCCTATCTTGGCCCGCCCA
CCTACTTATGCAGGTATTCCCCGGGGTGCCATTAGTGGTTTTGTGGGCAAGTGGTTTGACCGCAGTGGTT
AGCGGGGTTACAATCAGCCAAGTTATTACACCCTTATTTTACAGTCCAAAACCGCAGGGCGGCGTGTGGG
GGCTGACGCGTGCCCCCACTCCACAATTTCAAAAAAAAGAGTGGCCACTTGTCTTTGTTTATGGGCCCCA
TTGGCGTGGAGCCCCGTTTAATTTTCGGGGGTGTTAGAGACAACCAGTGGAGTCCGCTGCTGTCGGCGTC
CACTCTCTTTCCCCTTGTTACAAATAGAGTGTAACAACATGGTTCACCTGTCTTGGTCCCTGCCTGGGAC
ACATCTTAATAACCCCAGTATCATATTGCACTAGGATTATGTGTTGCCCATAGCCATAAATTCGTGTGAG
ATGGACATCCAGTCTTTACGGCTTGTCCCCACCCCATGGATTTCTATTGTTAAAGATATTCAGAATGTTT
CATTCCTACACTAGTATTTATTGCCCAAGGGGTTTGTGAGGGTTATATTGGTGTCATAGCACAATGCCAC
CACTGAACCCCCCGTCCAAATTTTATTCTGGGGGCGTCACCTGAAACCTTGTTTTCGAGCACCTCACATA
CACCTTACTGTTCACAACTCAGCAGTTATTCTATTAGCTAAACGAAGGAGAATGAAGAAGCAGGCGAAGA
TTCAGGAGAGTTCACTGCCCGCTCCTTGATCTTCAGCCACTGCCCTTGTGACTAAAATGGTTCACTACCC
TCGTGGAATCCTGACCCCATGTAAATAAAACCGTGACAGCTCATGGGGTGGGAGATATCGCTGTTCCTTA
GGACCCTTTTACTAACCCTAATTCGATAGCATATGCTTCCCGTTGGGTAACATATGCTATTGAATTAGGG
TTAGTCTGGATAGTATATACTACTACCCGGGAAGCATATGCTACCCGTTTAGGGTTAACAAGGGGGCCTT
ATAAACACTATTGCTAATGCCCTCTTGAGGGTCCGCTTATCGGTAGCTACACAGGCCCCTCTGATTGACG
TTGGTGTAGCCTCCCGTAGTCTTCCTGGGCCCCTGGGAGGTACATGTCGGCCGCAAAAGGATCTAGGTGA
AGATCCTTTTTGATAATCTCATGACCAAAATCCCTTAACGTGAGTTTTCGTTCCACTGAGCGTCAGACCC
CGTAGAAAAGATCAAAGGATCTTCTTGAGATCCTTTTTTTCTGCGCGTAATCTGCTGCTTGCAAACAAAA
AAACCACCGCTACCAGCGGTGGTTTGTTTGCCGGATCAAGAGCTACCAACTCTTTTTCCGAAGGTAACTG
GCTTCAGCAGAGCGCAGATACCAAATACTGTTCTTCTAGTGTAGCCGTAGTTAGGCCACCACTTCAAGAA
CTCTGTAGCACCGCCTACATACCTCGCTCTGCTAATCCTGTTACCAGTGGCTGCTGCCAGTGGCGATAAG
TCGTGTCTTACCGGGTTGGACTCAAGACGATAGTTACCGGATAAGGCGCAGCGGTCGGGCTGAACGGGGG
GTTCGTGCACACAGCCCAGCTTGGAGCGAACGACCTACACCGAACTGAGATACCTACAGCGTGAGCTATG
AGAAAGCGCCACGCTTCCCGAAGGGAGAAAGGCGGACAGGTATCCGGTAAGCGGCAGGGTCGGAACAGGA
GAGCGCACGAGGGAGCTTCCAGGGGGAAACGCCTGGTATCTTTATAGTCCTGTCGGGTTTCGCCACCTCT
GACTTGAGCGTCGATTTTTGTGATGCTCGTCAGGGGGGCGGAGCCTATGGAAAAACGCCAGCAACGCGGC
CTTTTTACGGTTCCTGGCCTTTTGCTGGCCTTTTGCTCACATGTTCTTTCCTGCGTTATCCCCTGATTCT
GTGGATAACCGTATTACCGCCTTTGAGTGAGCTGATACCGCTCGCCGCAGCCGAACGACCGAGCGCAGCG
AGTCAGTGAGCGAGGAAGCGGAAGAGCGCCCAATACGCAAACCGCCTCTCCCCGCGCGTTGGCCGATTCA
TTAATGCAACTATGGTTGGCGCGTTGTAAACGTTAATATTTTGTTAAAATTCGCGTTAAATTTTTGTTAA
ATCAGCTCATTTTTTAACCAATAGACCGAAATCGGCAAAATCCCTTATAAATCAAAAGAATAGCCCGAGA
TAGAGT
[37 nt withheld, positions 8127-8163]
AAAGAACGTGGACTCCAACGTCAAAGG
[141 nt withheld, positions 8191-8331]
G
[46 nt withheld, positions 8333-8378]
A
[76 nt withheld, positions 8380-8455]
CCGATCTTCAATATTGGCCATTAGCCATATTATTCATTGGTTATATAGCATAAATCAATATTGGCTATTG
GCCATTGCATA
Features (pLannotate 1.2.2; 19 found; start..end, strand, type, name):
     66..443     +  enhancer       CMV enhancer: human cytomegalovirus immediate early enhancer
    445..644     +  promoter       CMV promoter: human cytomegalovirus (CMV) immediate early promoter
    661..805     +  LTR            3' LTR (ΔU3) (fragment): self-inactivating 3' long terminal repeat (LTR) from Moloney murine leukemia virus
    927..1201    +  misc_feature   MESV Ψ (fragment): packaging signal of murine embryonic stem cell virus
   1268..1684    +  CDS            gag (truncated): truncated Moloney murine leukemia virus (MMLV) gag gene lacking the start codon
   1732..1749    +  CDS            myr (fragment): N-myristoylation signal from Src kinase (Pellman et al., 1985; Kaplan et al., 1988)
   1805..1822    +  protein_bind   attB1 (fragment): mutant version of attB; core recombination site for the Gateway® BP reaction BP Clonase™
   1828..2397    +  CDS            FGR (fragment): FGR_HUMAN - Also known as SRC2. Experimental evidence at protein level: Swiss-Prot protein existence level 1. Non-receptor tyrosine-protein kinase that transmits signals from cell surface receptors devoid of kinase activity and contributes to the regulation of immune responses, including neutrophil, monocyte, macrophage and mast cell functions, cytoskeleton remodeling in response to extracellular stimuli, phagocytosis, cell adhesion and migration. Promotes mast cell degranulation, release of inflammatory cytokines and IgE-mediated anaphylaxis. Acts downstream of receptors that bind the Fc regi
   2405..2422    -  protein_bind   attB2 (fragment): mutant version of attB; core recombination site for the Gateway® BP reaction BP Clonase™
   2482..2943    +  misc_feature   IRES: internal ribosome entry site (IRES) of the encephalomyocarditis virus (EMCV)
   2948..3739    +  CDS            neo: KKA2_KLEPN - Also known as kan, nptII. Experimental evidence at protein level: Swiss-Prot protein existence level 1. Resistance to kanamycin, neomycin, paromomycin, ribostamycin, butirosin and gentamicin B. From Klebsiella pneumoniae.
   3807..3928    +  LTR            3' LTR (ΔU3) (fragment): self-inactivating 3' long terminal repeat (LTR) from Moloney murine leukemia virus
   3929..4398    +  LTR            LTR: long terminal repeat from Moloney murine leukemia virus
   4434..4538    +  promoter       AmpR promoter: bla
   4539..5399    +  CDS            AmpR: β-lactamase; bla; confers resistance to ampicillin, carbenicillin, and related antibiotics
   5558..6909    +  rep_origin     oriP (fragment): Epstein-Barr virus oriP replication origin (Yates et al., 2000)
   7165..7753    +  rep_origin     ori: high-copy-number ColE1/pMB1/pBR322/pUC origin of replication
   7936..7988    +  CDS            lacI (fragment): lac repressor; lacI; The lac repressor binds to the lac operator to inhibit transcription in E. coli. This inhibition can be relieved by adding lactose or isopropyl-β-D-thiogalactopyranoside (IPTG).
   8004..8455    -  rep_origin     M13 ori (sequence partly withheld): M13 bacteriophage origin of replication; arrow indicates direction of (+) strand synthesis
