[The description below was written by a language model from this plasmid's Addgene catalogue record and pLannotate feature annotations shown in this document.]
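Description:
pWZL Neo Myr Flag FGR is a Moloney murine leukemia virus-based retroviral expression plasmid built on the Gateway destination vector pWZL-Neo-Myr-Flag-DEST, and is one clone of a myristoylated human kinase ORF library. It is propagated in E. coli through a high-copy ColE1/pUC-type origin with ampicillin resistance (β-lactamase). The depositor recommends a recombination-deficient strain because the repeated LTR sequences are prone to rearrangement. The annotated backbone also carries an M13 phage origin and a fragment of the Epstein-Barr virus oriP.

In the feature table, a CMV enhancer/promoter sits directly upstream of the 5' LTR sequences, an arrangement that typically drives high-level transcription of the viral genome in packaging cells. It is followed by a packaging signal (Ψ) and a truncated gag segment that supports encapsidation. The payload is human FGR, a Src-family non-receptor tyrosine kinase, moved in from an entry clone by an LR reaction and therefore flanked by attB1 and attB2 sites. The backbone supplies an N-terminal Src-derived myristoylation signal and a Flag epitope. The first targets the fusion protein to membranes, which is intended to activate many kinases, and the second allows detection, although only the myr signal was annotated in the feature table. Downstream, an EMCV IRES links translation of the neomycin phosphotransferase gene to the same transcript, so transduced mammalian cells can be selected with G418, and the 3' LTR closes the provirus.

The repository's sequencing shows that the FGR coding sequence covers only amino acids 1–190, matching the 570-nt annotated fragment. The insert is therefore truncated, and the depositor notes that library clones were not fully sequenced. The library was designed for gain-of-function screens for oncogenic kinases.
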