Addgene plasmid #20487: pWZL Neo Myr Flag FGR
Depositing lab: William Hahn & Jean Zhao. Depositing organization: Dana-Farber Cancer Institute. Publication: Integrative Genomic Approaches Identify IKBKE as a Breast Cancer Oncogene (Kinase Library Clones). Boehm JS, Zhao JJ, Yao J, Kim SY, Firestein R, Dunn IF, Sjostrom SK, Garraway LA, Weremowicz S, Richardson AL, Greulich H, Stewart CJ, Mulvey LA, Shen RR, Ambrogio L, Hirozane-Kishikawa T, Hill DE, Vidal M, Meyerson M, Grenier JK, Hinkle G, Root DE, Roberts TM, Lander ES, Polyak K, Hahn WC. Cell. 2007 Jun 15. 129(6):1065-1079. 10.1016/j.cell.2007.03.052 PubMed 17574021.
Backbone
  Vector backbone: pWZL-Neo-Myr-Flag-DEST
  Backbone manufacturer: William Hahn Lab (available at Addgene, #15300)
  Vector type: Mammalian Expression, Retroviral
  Selectable markers: Neomycin (select with G418)
Growth in bacteria
  Bacterial resistance: Ampicillin, 100 μg/mL
  Growth temperature: 37°C
  Growth strain: Stbl3
  Growth instructions: Stbl3 cells to prevent recombination.
  Copy number: Unknown
Gene/Insert
  Gene/Insert name: FGR (alt name: Gardner-Rasheed feline sarcoma viral oncogene homolog)
  Species: H. sapiens (human)
  GenBank ID: NM_005248
  Entrez Gene: FGR (a.k.a. SRC2, c-fgr, c-src2, p55-Fgr, p55c-fgr, p58-Fgr, p58c-fgr)
  Tag / fusion protein: Myr (N terminal on backbone); Flag (N terminal on backbone)
  Cloning method: Gateway Cloning
  Sequencing primers: 5′ pWZL-Fwd (GAA CCT CCT CGT TCG ACC); 3′ pWZL-Rev (TTC CGG GCC CTC ACA TTG)
Resource information
  A portion of this plasmid was derived from a plasmid made by: 2-A5
Terms and licenses: Academic/Nonprofit Terms; Industry Terms: Not Available to Industry
Depositor comments: ORFs were cloned into Gateway compatible pEntry vectors. An LR recombination reaction was performed to move the ORF to pWZL-Neo-Myr-Flag DEST such that the ORF would have 5' myristoylation and flag tags. This plasmid is part of a kinase library, and the gene has been verified, but has not been fully sequenced for minor mutations. Please see the following link for plasmids from this article that are not part of the kinase library http://www.addgene.org/pubmed/17574021 Addgene NGS results show that the coding sequence for FGR present in this plasmid covers amino acids 1-190.
How to cite: pWZL Neo Myr Flag FGR was a gift from William Hahn & Jean Zhao (Addgene plasmid # 20487 ; http://n2t.net/addgene:20487 ; RRID:Addgene_20487)
