>Addgene plasmid #20487 | pWZL Neo Myr Flag FGR | addgene partial sequence | sequence record 26311 | 20487 with pWZL-Fwd
TCCTTCTCTAGGCGCCGGCCGGATCCAGAATTCGCCACCATGGGGTCTTCAAAATCTAAACCAAAGGACC
CCAGCCAGCGCCGGCGCAGGATCCGAGGTTACCTTGACTACAAAGACGATGACGACAAGCAATTGACAAG
TTTGTACAAAAAAGTTGGCATGGGCTGTGTGTTCTGCAAGAAATTGGAGCCGGTGGCCACGGCCAAGGAG
GATGCTGGCCTGGAAGGGGACTTCAGAAGCTACGGGGCAGCAGACCACTATGGGCCTGACCCCACTAAGG
CCCGGCCTGCATCCTCATTTGCCCACATCCCCAACTACAGCAACTTCTCCTCTCAGGCCATCAACCCTGG
CTTCCTTGATAGTGGCACCATCAGGGGTGTGTCAGGGATTGGGGTGACCCTGTTCATTGCCCTGTATGAC
TATGAGGCTCGAACTGAGGATGACCTCACCTTCACCAAGGGCGAGAAGTTCCACATCCTGAACAATACTG
AAGGTGACTGGTGGGAGGCTCGGTCTCTCAGCTCCGGAAAAACTGGCTGCATTCCCAGCAACTACGTGGC
CCCTGTTGACTCAATCCAAGCTGAAGAGTGGTACTTTGGAAAGATTGGGAGAAAGGATGCAGAGAGGCAG
CTGCTTTCACCANGCAACCCCCANGGGGCCTTTCTCATTCGGGAAAGCGAGA
